Addgene plasmid #72958: pTU2-a-RFP
Purpose: Level 2 Destination vector - Position A - Assembly of 2 TU's from Level 1-AB
Depositing lab: Paul Freemont. Depositing organization: Imperial College London. Publication: EcoFlex: A Multifunctional MoClo Kit for E. coli Synthetic Biology. Moore SJ, Lai HE, Kelwick RJ, Chee SM, Bell DJ, Polizzi KM, Freemont PS. ACS Synth Biol. 2016 May 2. 10.1021/acssynbio.6b00031 PubMed 27096716.
Backbone
  Vector backbone: pSB1C3
  Backbone manufacturer: iGEM
  Backbone size w/o insert (bp): 3185
  Vector type: Synthetic Biology
Growth in bacteria
  Bacterial resistance: Chloramphenicol, 25 μg/mL
  Growth temperature: 37°C
  Growth strain: JM109
  Copy number: High Copy
Gene/Insert
  Gene/Insert name: Level 2 - a site (alt name: RFP)
  Species: Synthetic
  Mutation: CAT gene - C435G (nucleotide) - silent mutagenesis to remove BsmBI site
  Cloning method: Restriction Enzyme; 5′ cloning site Unknown (unknown if destroyed); 3′ cloning site Unknown (unknown if destroyed)
  Sequencing primers: 5′ VF2 (5' tgccacctgacgtctaagaa 3'); 3′ VR (5' attaccgcctttgagtgagc 3')
Terms and licenses: Academic/Nonprofit Terms; Industry Terms: Not Available to Industry
How to cite: pTU2-a-RFP was a gift from Paul Freemont (Addgene plasmid # 72958 ; http://n2t.net/addgene:72958 ; RRID:Addgene_72958)
