[The description below was written by a language model from this plasmid's Addgene catalogue record.]
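Description:
pTU2-a-RFP is a Level 2 destination vector from the EcoFlex MoClo (modular cloning) toolkit for synthetic biology in E. coli. It is built on the iGEM pSB1C3 backbone, a high-copy bacterial plasmid selected with chloramphenicol. The chloramphenicol acetyltransferase (CAT) gene carries a silent nucleotide change (C435G) introduced to eliminate an internal BsmBI site. This kind of "domestication" is standard in Golden Gate-style systems, because it stops the type IIS enzyme used for assembly from cutting within the backbone.

The recorded insert is the synthetic "Level 2 – a site", also called RFP. In MoClo destination vectors of this type, a red fluorescent protein cassette normally acts as a visual dropout marker. It occupies the cloning site and is replaced when assembly succeeds, so correct clones can be told apart from colonies carrying uncut or religated vector, which stay red. The record does not state the promoter driving RFP, the specific RFP variant, the flanking restriction sites or the overhang sequences, and no feature table is provided. The details of the cassette therefore cannot be confirmed from the record.

According to the stated purpose, this vector occupies position A in the Level 2 tier and receives two transcription units (TUs) that were previously built in the Level 1 A and B vectors, joining them into a single multi-gene construct. It serves as an intermediate step in hierarchical assembly of pathways or genetic circuits for expression in E. coli. The "position A" designation suggests that its products can be carried forward into higher-order assemblies alongside other Level 2 positions, but the record does not spell this out.
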