>Addgene plasmid #72958 | pTU2-a-RFP | depositor partial sequence | sequence record 133803 | Golden Gate MCS - Partial sequence between 2 BsaI sites (GGTCTCANNNN and NNNNAGAGACC) - Backbone pTU2-A-RFP
GGTCTCACTATATCTAGAGACGCAATACGCAAACCGCCTCTCCCCGCGCGTTGGCCGATTCATTAATGCA
GCTGGCACGACAGGTTTCCCGACTGGAAAGCGGGCAGTGAGCGCAACGCAATTAATGTGAGTTAGCTCAC
TCATTAGGCACCCCAGGCTTTACACTTTATGCTTCCGGCTCGTATGTTGTGTGGAATTGTGAGCGGATAA
CAATTTCACACATACTAGAGAAAGAGGAGAAATACTAGATGGCTTCCTCCGAAGACGTTATCAAAGAGTT
CATGCGTTTCAAAGTTCGTATGGAAGGTTCCGTTAACGGTCACGAGTTCGAAATCGAAGGTGAAGGTGAA
GGTCGTCCGTACGAAGGTACCCAGACCGCTAAACTGAAAGTTACCAAAGGTGGTCCGCTGCCGTTCGCTT
GGGACATCCTGTCCCCGCAGTTCCAGTACGGTTCCAAAGCTTACGTTAAACACCCGGCTGACATCCCGGA
CTACCTGAAACTGTCCTTCCCGGAAGGTTTCAAATGGGAACGTGTTATGAACTTCGAAGACGGTGGTGTT
GTTACCGTTACCCAGGACTCCTCCCTGCAAGACGGTGAGTTCATCTACAAAGTTAAACTGCGTGGTACCA
ACTTCCCGTCCGACGGTCCGGTTATGCAGAAAAAAACCATGGGTTGGGAAGCTTCCACCGAACGTATGTA
CCCGGAAGACGGTGCTCTGAAAGGTGAAATCAAAATGCGTCTGAAACTGAAAGACGGTGGTCACTACGAC
GCTGAAGTTAAAACCACCTACATGGCTAAAAAACCGGTTCAGCTGCCGGGTGCTTACAAAACCGACATCA
AACTGGACATCACCTCCCACAACGAAGACTACACCATCGTTGAACAGTACGAACGTGCTGAAGGTCGTCA
CTCCACCGGTGCTTAATAACGCTGATAGTGCTAGTGTAGATCGCTACTAGAGCCAGGCATCAAATAAAAC
GAAAGGCTCAGTCGAAAGACTGGGCCTTTCGTTTTATCTGTTGTTTGTCGGTGAACGCTCTCTACTAGAG
TCACACTGGCTCACCTTCGGGTGGGCCTTTCTGCGTTTATACGTCTCACCGGGTACAGAGACC
