>Addgene plasmid #72958 | pTU2-a-RFP | addgene partial sequence | sequence record 140562 | RNAde-BB-1F 5'-tgccacctgacgtctaagaa-3'
ATAGGCGTATCACGAGGCAGAATTTCAGATAAAAAAAATCCTTAGCTTTCGCTAAGGATGATTTCTGGAA
TTCGCGGCCGCTTCTAGAGGTCTCACTATATCTAGAGACGCAATACGCAAACCGCCTCTCCCCGCGCGTT
GGCCGATTCATTAATGCAGCTGGCACGACAGGTTTCCCGACTGGAAAGCGGGCAGTGAGCGCAACGCAAT
TAATGTGAGTTAGCTCACTCATTAGGCACCCCAGGCTTTACACTTTATGCTTCCGGCTCGTATGTTGTGT
GGAATTGTGAGCGGATAACAATTTCACACATACTAGAGAAAGAGGAGAAATACTAGATGGCTTCCTCCGA
AGACGTTATCAAAGAGTTCATGCGTTTCAAAGTTCGTATGGAAGGTTCCGTTAACGGTCACGAGTTCGAA
ATCGAAGGTGAAGGTGAAGGTCGTCCGTACGAAGGTACCCAGACCGCTAAACTGAAAGTTACCAAAGGTG
GTCCGCTGCCGTTCGCTTGGGACATCCTGTCCCCGCAGTTCCAGTACGGTTCCAAAGCTTACGTTAAACA
CCCGGCTGACATCCCGGACTACCTGAAACTGTCCTTCCCGGAAGGTTTCAAATGGGAACGTGTTATGAAC
TTCGAAGACGGTGGTGTTGTTACCGTTACCCAGGACTCCTCCCTGCAAGACGGTGAGTTCATCTACAAAG
TTAAACTGCGTGGTACCAACTTCCCGTCCGACGGTCCGGTTATGCAGAAAAAAACCATGGGTTGGGAAGC
TTCCACCGAACGTATGTACCCGGAAGACGGTGCTCTGAAAGGTGAAATCAAAATGCGTCTGAAACTGAAA
GACGGTGGTCACTACGACGCTGA
