>Addgene plasmid #72958 | pTU2-a-RFP | addgene partial sequence | sequence record 141373 | RNAde-BB-2R 5'-attaccgcctttgagtgagc -3'
CAGCGAGTCAGTGAGCGAGGAAGCCTGCATAACGCGAAGTAATCTTTTCGGTTTTAAAGAAAAAGGGCAG
GGTGGTGACACCTTGCCCTTTTTTGCCGGACTGCAGGGTCTCTGTACCCGGTGAGACGTATAAACGCAGA
AAGGCCCACCCGAAGGTGAGCCAGTGTGACTCTAGTAGAGAGCGTTCACCGACAAACAACAGATAAAACG
AAAGGCCCAGTCTTTCGACTGAGCCTTTCGTTTTATTTGATGCCTGGCTCTAGTAGCGATCTACACTAGC
ACTATCAGCGTTATTAAGCACCGGTGGAGTGACGACCTTCAGCACGTTCGTACTGTTCAACGATGGTGTA
GTCTTCGTTGTGGGAGGTGATGTCCAGTTTGATGTCGGTTTTGTAAGCACCCGGCAGCTGAACCGGTTTT
TTAGCCATGTAGGTGGTTTTAACTTCAGCGTCGTAGTGACCACCGTCTTTCAGTTTCAGACGCATTTTGA
TTTCACCTTTCAGAGCACCGTCTTCCGGGTACATACGTTCGGTGGAAGCTTCCCAACCCATGGTTTTTTT
CTGCATAACCGGACCGTCGGACGGGAAGTTGGTACCACGCAGTTTAACTTTGTAGATGAACTCACCGTCT
TGCAGGGAGGAGTCCTGGGTAACGGTAACAACACCACCGTCTTCGAAGTTCATAACACGTTCCCATTTGA
AACCTTCCGGGAAGGACAGTTTCAGGTAGTCCGGGATGTCAGCCGGGTGTTTAACGTAAGCTTTGGAACC
GTACTGGAACTGCGGGGACAGGATGTCCCAAGCGA
